Addgene plasmid #200410: pDV06.2c_DART-VADAR_iRFP720-sensor
Purpose: pDV06 with iRFP720-targeted sensor sequence inserted. Expresses TagBFP constitutively. Expresses mNeonGreen and MCP-ADAR upon detection of the mRNA produced by pDV05.0, pDV05.1 and pDV05.2
Depositing lab: James Collins. Depositing organization: Massachusetts Institute of Technology. Publication: Autocatalytic base editing for RNA-responsive translational control. Gayet RV, Ilia K, Razavi S, Tippens ND, Lalwani MA, Zhang K, Chen JX, Chen JC, Vargas-Asencio J, Collins JJ. Nat Commun. 2023 Mar 11;14(1):1339. doi: 10.1038/s41467-023-36851-z. PubMed 36906659.
Backbone
  Vector backbone: pDV06
  Vector type: Mammalian Expression, Synthetic Biology
Growth in bacteria
  Bacterial resistance: Ampicillin, 100 μg/mL
  Growth temperature: 37°C
  Growth strain: DH5alpha
  Copy number: High Copy
Gene/Insert
  Gene/Insert name: Closed-loop DART VADAR sensor detecting iRFP720
  Cloning method: Gibson Cloning
  Sequencing primers: 5′ tggacaccatggtacctgggc
Terms and licenses: Academic/Nonprofit Terms; Industry Terms: Not Available to Industry
How to cite: pDV06.2c_DART-VADAR_iRFP720-sensor was a gift from James Collins (Addgene plasmid # 200410 ; http://n2t.net/addgene:200410 ; RRID:Addgene_200410)
