[The description below was written by a language model from this plasmid's Addgene catalogue record and pLannotate feature annotations shown in this document.]
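Description:
pDV06.2c_DART-VADAR_iRFP720-sensor is a 7.1 kb mammalian expression plasmid for synthetic biology, built by Gibson cloning of an iRFP720-targeting sensor sequence into the pDV06 backbone. It is maintained in E. coli through a high-copy ColE1/pUC-type origin and selected with ampicillin via a β-lactamase gene driven by its own promoter.

The payload is a single transcription unit driven by the human EF-1α core promoter with its intron A and terminated by a synthetic poly(A) signal. TagBFP comes first and is translated constitutively, marking cells that carry the plasmid. Downstream lies the sensor: a short iRFP720 fragment in antisense orientation, flanked on each side by an MS2 stem loop. This is followed by mNeonGreen, an E2A ribosome-skipping peptide, and a fusion of the MS2 coat protein (MCP) to a fragment annotated as matching the ADAR family member Adarb1, an adenosine-to-inosine RNA deaminase that acts on double-stranded RNA.

According to the record, mNeonGreen and MCP-ADAR are produced only when the iRFP720 mRNA made by the companion plasmids pDV05.0, pDV05.1 and pDV05.2 is detected. The layout is consistent with an RNA-editing switch in which the antisense sensor pairs with the target transcript to form a duplex that ADAR edits, opening translation of the downstream coding sequences; the exact blocking element, such as an editable stop codon, is not annotated in the feature table. Because the output includes MCP-ADAR, which can be recruited back to the sensor through the MS2 hairpins, the design forms the "closed-loop", autocatalytic configuration named in the insert. The construct is used for RNA-responsive translational control, with the blue signal serving as a transfection reference and the green signal as the readout.
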