Features (pLannotate 1.2.2; 15 found; start..end, strand, type, name):
    348..559     +  promoter       EF-1α core promoter: core promoter for human elongation factor EF-1α
    560..1498    +  intron         EF-1α intron A: intron upstream of the start codon of human EF-1α
   1518..1534    +  protein_bind   attB1 (fragment): mutant version of attB; core recombination site for the Gateway® BP reaction BP Clonase™
   1547..2236    +  CDS            TagBFP: TagBFP is a basic (constitutively fluorescent) blue fluorescent protein published in 2008, derived from Entacmaea quadricolor. It is reported to be a very rapidly-maturing monomer with very low acid sensitivity.
   2353..2371    +  misc_RNA       MS2 stem loop: stem loop that binds the bacteriophage MS2 coat protein
   2372..2421    -  CDS            iRFP720 (fragment): near-infrared fluorescent protein with an emission peak at 720 nm, engineered from a bacterial phytochrome (Shcherbakova and Verkhusha, 2013) derived from Rhodopseudomonas palustris RpBphP2
   2422..2440    +  misc_RNA       MS2 stem loop: stem loop that binds the bacteriophage MS2 coat protein
   2543..3250    +  CDS            mNeonGreen: mNeonGreen is a basic (constitutively fluorescent) green/yellow fluorescent protein published in 2013, derived from Branchiostoma lanceolatum. It is reported to be a very rapidly-maturing monomer with moderate acid sensitivity.
   3260..3319    +  CDS            E2A: 2A peptide from equine rhinitis A virus polyprotein Eukaryotic ribosomes fail to insert a peptide bond between the Gly and Pro residues, yielding separate polypeptides.
   3329..3679    +  CDS            CAPSD_BPMS2 (fragment): Experimental evidence at protein level: Swiss-Prot protein existence level 1. Acts as a translational repressor of viral replicase synthesis late in infection. This latter function is the result of capsid protein interaction with an RNA hairpin which contains the replicase ribosome-binding site. From Escherichia phage MS2 (Bacteriophage MS2).
   3746..4906    +  CDS            Adarb1 (fragment): RED1_RAT - Also known as Red1. Experimental evidence at protein level: Swiss-Prot protein existence level 1. Catalyzes the hydrolytic deamination of adenosine to inosine in double-stranded RNA (dsRNA) referred to as A-to-I RNA editing. This may affect gene expression and function in a number of ways that include mRNA translation by changing codons and hence the amino acid sequence of proteins; pre-mRNA splicing by altering splice site recognition sequences; RNA stability by changing sequences involved in nuclease recognition; genetic stability in the case of RNA virus genomes by changing seque
   5006..5054    +  polyA_signal   poly(A) signal: synthetic polyadenylation signal
   5331..5919    -  rep_origin     ori: high-copy-number ColE1/pMB1/pBR322/pUC origin of replication
   6090..6950    -  CDS            AmpR: β-lactamase; bla; confers resistance to ampicillin, carbenicillin, and related antibiotics
   6951..7055    -  promoter       AmpR promoter: bla
>Addgene plasmid #200410 | pDV06.2c_DART-VADAR_iRFP720-sensor | addgene full sequence | sequence record 396811 | Addgene NGS Result
TGCGTTTTTATGCTTGTAGTATTGTATAATGTTTTTAAGATCCGGAGAGAGCGAGATTCCGTCTCAAAGA
AAAAAAAAGTAATGAAATGAATAAAATGAGTCCTAGAGCCAGTAAATGTCGTAAATGTCTCAGCTAGTCA
GGTAGTAAAAGGTCTCAACTAGGCAGTGGCAGAGCAGGATTCAAATTCAGGGCTGTTGTGATGCCTCCGC
AGACTCTGAGCGCCACCTGGTGGTAATTTGTCTGTGCCTCTTCTGACGTGGAAGAACAGCAACTAACACA
CTAACACGGCATTTACTATGGGCCAGCCATTGTTCTAATACTTTAATTGGCTCCGGTGCCCGTCAGTGGG
CAGAGCGCACATCGCCCACAGTCCCCGAGAAGTTGTGGGGAGGGGTCGGCAATTGAACCGGTGCCTAGAG
AAGGTGGCGCGGGGTAAACTGGGAAAGTGATGTCGTGTACTGGCTCCGCCTTTTTCCCGAGGGTGGGGGA
GAACCGTATATAAGTGCAGTAGTCGCCGTGAACGTTCTTTTTCGCAACGGGTTTGCCGCCAGAACACAGG
TAAGTGCCGTGTGTGGTTCCCGCGGGCCTGGCCTCTTTACGGGTTATGGCCCTTGCGTGCCTTGAATTAC
TTCCACCTGGCTGCAGTACGTGATTCTTGATCCCGAGCTTCGGGTTGGAAGTGGGTGGGAGAGTTCGAGG
CCTTGCGCTTAAGGAGCCCCTTCGCCTCGTGCTTGAGTTGAGGCCTGGCCTGGGCGCTGGGGCCGCCGCG
TGCGAATCTGGTGGCACCTTCGCGCCTGTCTCGCTGCTTTCGATAAGTCTCTAGCCATTTAAAATTTTTG
ATGACCTGCTGCGACGCTTTTTTTCTGGCAAGATAGTCTTGTAAATGCGGGCCAAGATCTGCACACTGGT
ATTTCGGTTTTTGGGGCCGCGGGCGGCGACGGGGCCCGTGCGTCCCAGCGCACATGTTCGGCGAGGCGGG
GCCTGCGAGCGCGGCCACCGAGAATCGGACGGGGGTAGTCTCAAGCTGGCCGGCCTGCTCTGGTGCCTGG
CCTCGCGCCGCCGTGTATCGCCCCGCCCTGGGCGGCAAGGCTGGCCCGGTCGGCACCAGTTGCGTGAGCG
GAAAGATGGCCGCTTCCCGGCCCTGCTGCAGGGAGCTCAAAATGGAGGACGCGGCGCTCGGGAGAGCGGG
CGGGTGAGTCACCCACACAAAGGAAAAGGGCCTTTCCGTCCTCAGCCGTCGCTTCATGTGACTCCACGGA
GTACCGGGCGCCGTCCAGGCACCTCGATTAGTTCTCGAGCTTTTGGAGTACGTCGTCTTTAGGTTGGGGG
GAGGGGTTTTATGCGATGGAGTTTCCCCACACTGAGTGGGTGGAGACTGAAGTTAGGCCAGCTTGGCACT
TGATGTAATTCTCCTTGGAATTTGCCCTTTTTGAGTTTGGATCTTGGTTCATTCTCAAGCCTCAGACAGT
GGTTCAAAGTTTTTTTCTTCCATTTCAGGTGGATCCCAAGGGCAGATAAGTTTGTACAAAAAAGAGAGGT
GCCACCATGAGCGAGCTGATTAAGGAGAACATGCACATGAAGCTGTACATGGAGGGCACCGTGGACAACC
ATCACTTCAAGTGCACATCCGAGGGCGAAGGCAAGCCCTACGAGGGCACCCAGACCATGAGAATCAAGGT
GGTCGAGGGCGGCCCTCTCCCCTTCGCCTTCGACATCCTGGCTACTAGCTTCCTCTACGGCAGCAAGACC
TTCATCAACCACACCCAGGGCATCCCCGACTTCTTCAAGCAGTCCTTCCCTGAGGGCTTCACATGGGAGA
GAGTCACCACATACGAAGACGGGGGCGTGCTGACCGCTACCCAGGACACCAGCCTCCAGGACGGCTGCCT
CATCTACAACGTCAAGATCAGAGGGGTGAACTTCACATCCAACGGCCCTGTGATGCAGAAGAAAACACTC
GGCTGGGAGGCCTTCACCGAGACGCTGTACCCCGCTGACGGCGGCCTGGAAGGCAGAAACGACATGGCCC
TGAAGCTCGTGGGCGGGAGCCATCTGATCGCAAACATCAAGACCACATATAGATCCAAGAAACCCGCTAA
GAACCTCAAGATGCCTGGCGTCTACTATGTGGACTACAGACTGGAAAGAATCAAGGAGGCCAACAACGAG
ACATACGTCGAGCAGCACGAGGTGGCAGTGGCCAGATACTGCGACCTCCCTAGCAAACTGGGGCACGGTA
GCGGCGCAACAAACTTCTCTCTTCTGAAACAGGCAGGAGATGTGGAAGAAAATCCAGGCCCAGGATCCGG
TTTAATTAAGGGCCTGCAGGGTGGACGATCGTCATGTCGGCGACATGAGGATCACCCATGTCGAGCAGCA
GTCCATGCGGTTGGATAGCACCGGGGATATGGATCGGCTCAACATGAGGATCACCCATGTAGGTCAAGAG
GTCAGGCTTCTACTCGAGGGGCTAGCCAGGGAGAGGGCAGAGGAAGTCTGCTTACATGCGGTGATGTCGA
AGAGAATCCTGGCCCAGGTACCATGGTGTCCAAGGGCGAAGAGGACAACATGGCCAGCCTGCCTGCCACC
CACGAGCTGCACATCTTCGGCAGCATCAACGGCGTGGACTTCGACATGGTGGGACAGGGCACCGGCAACC
CCAACGACGGATACGAGGAACTGAACCTGAAGTCCACAAAGGGCGACCTGCAGTTCAGCCCCTGGATCCT
GGTGCCCCACATCGGCTACGGCTTCCACCAGTACCTGCCCTACCCTGACGGCATGAGCCCTTTCCAGGCC
GCCATGGTGGATGGCTCTGGCTACCAGGTGCACAGAACCATGCAGTTCGAGGACGGCGCCAGCCTGACCG
TGAACTACAGATACACCTACGAGGGCAGCCACATCAAGGGCGAGGCCCAAGTGAAGGGCACAGGCTTCCC
TGCTGACGGCCCCGTGATGACCAACTCTCTGACAGCCGCCGACTGGTGCAGAAGCAAGAAAACCTACCCT
AACGACAAGACCATCATCAGCACCTTCAAGTGGTCCTACACCACAGGCAACGGCAAGAGATACAGAAGCA
CCGCCAGAACCACCTACACCTTCGCCAAGCCCATGGCCGCCAACTACCTGAAGAACCAGCCTATGTACGT
GTTCCGCAAGACCGAGCTGAAGCACTCCAAGACAGAACTGAACTTCAAAGAGTGGCAGAAAGCCTTCACC
GACGTGATGGGCATGGACGAGCTGTACAAGGGCTCTGGGCAGTGTACTAATTATGCTCTCTTGAAATTGG
CTGGAGATGTTGAGAGCAACCCAGGTCCCGGCTCTGGAATGGCGTCCAATTTCACTCAGTTTGTGCTGGT
TGACAACGGCGGGACCGGGGACGTTACGGTAGCCCCCTCAAACTTTGCCAACGGTATAGCGGAGTGGATA
AGCAGCAATTCTAGGAGTCAAGCATACAAAGTTACATGCAGCGTGCGCCAATCTAGCGCTCAGAATCGCA
AGTACACCATTAAAGTAGAGGTCCCCAAGGGAGCCTGGAGAAGCTATCTTAACATGGAGTTGACCATACC
AATCTTCGCTACCAACTCTGACTGTGAACTCATTGTGAAAGCCATGCAAGGTCTGCTCAAGGATGGTAAC
CCAATTCCGTCCGCTATCGCTGCCAACTCTGGGATTTACGGGGGCAGTGGGAGCGGTGCAGGATCTGGTA
GTCCAGCTGGGGGAGGAGCACCGGGTAGCGGTGGGGGGTCTCAGCTGCACCTGCCCCAGGTTCTCGCAGA
CGCCGTATCCCGCCTTGTACTGGGCAAGTTTGGTGATCTTACTGACAATTTTTCATCTCCTCATGCGAGG
CGGAAAGTACTCGCAGGCGTCGTCATGACGACCGGAACTGACGTGAAAGACGCCAAAGTCATCTCTGTCT
CCACGGGCACAAAGTGCATAAACGGGGAGTACATGAGCGACCGGGGGCTGGCACTGAATGATTGTCACGC
TGAAATAATATCTAGGCGATCTCTGCTTAGATTTCTCTACACTCAACTCGAATTGTACCTTAACAACAAA
GATGACCAGAAACGCAGTATATTTCAGAAATCAGAACGCGGCGGATTTCGACTTAAGGAAAACGTTCAGT
TCCACTTGTATATCAGCACATCCCCTTGCGGTGACGCCCGAATCTTTTCCCCGCACGAGCCGATATTGGA
GGAGCCCGCGGACAGACATCCTAATAGGAAGGCTAGAGGCCAACTTCGGACGAAGATTGAAAGTGGCCAG
GGTACTATCCCGGTGCGGTCCAACGCTAGTATTCAAACGTGGGACGGAGTCCTTCAAGGTGAACGGCTGT
TGACAATGAGCTGCTCAGACAAAATCGCGCGCTGGAATGTAGTGGGAATCCAAGGCAGCCTCTTGAGCAT
ATTCGTAGAACCCATATATTTCTCATCCATTATTTTGGGCTCTCTGTATCATGGTGACCATCTGTCAAGG
GCTATGTACCAACGAATTTCTAATATCGAGGATCTTCCTCCACTCTATACACTCAATAAGCCTCTCTTGT
CCGGGATATCAAACGCTGAGGCCCGCCAGCCAGGGAAAGCTCCTAACTTCAGTGTTAACTGGACCGTTGG
TGATTCTGCGATAGAGGTCATCAACGCCACGACAGGTAAGGATGAGCTCGGTAGAGCCTCACGCCTGTGT
AAACACGCGTTGTATTGTAGATGGATGAGAGTACATGGGAAGGTCCCATCTCACTTGCTCCGAAGCAAGA
TCACTAAGCCTAATGTGTATCATGAGTCAAAACTCGCGGCTAAAGAATACCAGGCAGCCAAAGCTCGACT
TTTTACAGCTTTTATTAAGGCAGGGCTCGGGGCATGGGTCGAGAAGCCGACCGAGCAGGACCAATTCTCT
CTGACGGGGAGCGGATCCGGCTCTCTGCCACCATTGGAAAGGCTTACGCTGTAACTTCCACTGGATTGTA
CAATTACCAACTGATCTAGAACCGGTCATGGCCGCAATAAAATATCTTTATTTTCATTACATCTGTGTGT
TGGTTTTTTGTGTGTTCGAACTAGATGCTGTCGACCGATGCGCTGGTCTAATACCCAATCTCTCGTCTTA
TCCAGATGTTTTATACGCCTTAATTAATAGGGATAACAGGGTAATATCTTGCCCTGCACGAATACCAGCG
ACCCCTTGCCCAAATACTTGCCGTGGGCCTCGGCCTGAGAGCCAAAACACTTGATGCGGAAGAAGTCGGT
GCGCTCCTGCTTGTCGCCGGCATCGTTGCGCCACATCTAGGATCTGCCAGGAACCGTAAAAAGGCCGCGT
TGCTGGCGTTTTTCCATAGGCTCCGCCCCCCTGACGAGCATCACAAAAATCGACGCTCAAGTCAGAGGTG
GCGAAACCCGACAGGACTATAAAGATACCAGGCGTTTCCCCCTGGAAGCTCCCTCGTGCGCTCTCCTGTT
CCGACCCTGCCGCTTACCGGATACCTGTCCGCCTTTCTCCCTTCGGGAAGCGTGGCGCTTTCTCATAGCT
CACGCTGTAGGTATCTCAGTTCGGTGTAGGTCGTTCGCTCCAAGCTGGGCTGTGTGCACGAACCCCCCGT
TCAGCCCGACCGCTGCGCCTTATCCGGTAACTATCGTCTTGAGTCCAACCCGGTAAGACACGACTTATCG
CCACTGGCAGCAGCCACTGGTAACAGGATTAGCAGAGCGAGGTATGTAGGCGGTGCTACAGAGTTCTTGA
AGTGGTGGCCTAACTACGGCTACACTAGAAGAACAGTATTTGGTATCTGCGCTCTGCTGAAGCCAGTTAC
CTTCGGAAAAAGAGTTGGTAGCTCTTGATCCGGCAAACAAACCACCGCTGGTAGCGGTGGTTTTTTTGTT
TGCAAGCAGCAGATTACGCGCAGAAAAAAAGGATCTCAAGAAGATCCTTTGATCTTTTCTACGGGGTCTG
ACGCTCAGTGGAACGAAAACTCACGTTAAGGGATTTTGGTCATGAGATTATCAAAAAGGATCTTCACCTA
GATCCTTTTAAATTAAAAATGAAGTTTTAAATCAATCTAAAGTATATATGAGTAAACTTGGTCTGACAGT
TACCAATGCTTAATCAGTGAGGCACCTATCTCAGCGATCTGTCTATTTCGTTCATCCATAGTTGCCTGAC
TCCCCGTCGTGTAGATAACTACGATACGGGAGGGCTTACCATCTGGCCCCAGTGCTGCAATGATACCGCG
AGAACCACGCTCACCGGCTCCAGATTTATCAGCAATAAACCAGCCAGCCGGAAGGGCCGAGCGCAGAAGT
GGTCCTGCAACTTTATCCGCCTCCATCCAGTCTATTAATTGTTGCCGGGAAGCTAGAGTAAGTAGTTCGC
CAGTTAATAGTTTGCGCAACGTTGTTGCCATTGCTACAGGCATCGTGGTGTCACGCTCGTCGTTTGGTAT
GGCTTCATTCAGCTCCGGTTCCCAACGATCAAGGCGAGTTACATGATCCCCCATGTTGTGCAAAAAAGCG
GTTAGCTCCTTCGGTCCTCCGATCGTTGTCAGAAGTAAGTTGGCCGCAGTGTTATCACTCATGGTTATGG
CAGCACTGCATAATTCTCTTACTGTCATGCCATCCGTAAGATGCTTTTCTGTGACTGGTGAGTACTCAAC
CAAGTCATTCTGAGAATAGTGTATGCGGCGACCGAGTTGCTCTTGCCCGGCGTCAATACGGGATAATACC
GCGCCACATAGCAGAACTTTAAAAGTGCTCATCATTGGAAAACGTTCTTCGGGGCGAAAACTCTCAAGGA
TCTTACCGCTGTTGAGATCCAGTTCGATGTAACCCACTCGTGCACCCAACTGATCTTCAGCATCTTTTAC
TTTCACCAGCGTTTCTGGGTGAGCAAAAACAGGAAGGCAAAATGCCGCAAAAAAGGGAATAAGGGCGACA
CGGAAATGTTGAATACTCATACTCTTCCTTTTTCAATATTATTGAAGCATTTATCAAGGTTATTGTCTCA
TGAGCGGATACATATTTGAATGTATTTAGAAAAATAAACAAATAGGGGTTCCGCGCACGAATTGGCCAGC
GCTGCATTACCCTGTTATCCCTAACCGG
